>Addgene plasmid #68730 | pVITRO1-SS-115 | depositor full sequence | sequence record 120913 | pVITRO1-SS-115 sequence 7477 bps
CCTGCAGGGCCTGAAATAACCTCTGAAAGAGGAACTTGGTTAGGTACCTTCTGAGGCGGAAAGAACCAGC
TGTGGAATGTGTGTCAGTTAGGGTGTGGAAAGTCCCCAGGCTCCCCAGCAGGCAGAAGTATGCAAAGCAT
GCATCTCAATTAGTCAGCAACCAGGTGTGGAAAGTCCCCAGGCTCCCCAGCAGGCAGAAGTATGCAAAGC
ATGCATCTCAATTAGTCAGCAACCATAGTCCCACTAGTGGAGCCGAGAGTAATTCATACAAAAGGAGGGA
TCGCCTTCGCAAGGGGAGAGCCCAGGGACCGTCCCTAAATTCTCACAGACCCAAATCCCTGTAGCCGCCC
CACGACAGCGCGAGGAGCATGCGCTCAGGGCTGAGCGCGGGGAGAGCAGAGCACACAAGCTCATAGACCC
TGGTCGTGGGGGGGAGGACCGGGGAGCTGGCGCGGGGCAAACTGGGAAAGCGGTGTCGTGTGCTGGCTCC
GCCCTCTTCCCGAGGGTGGGGGAGAACGGTATATAAGTGCGGCAGTCGCCTTGGACGTTCTTTTTCGCAA
CGGGTTTGCCGTCAGAACGCAGGTGAGGGGCGGGTGTGGCTTCCGCGGGCCGCCGAGCTGGAGGTCCTGC
TCCGAGCGGGCCGGGCCCCGCTGTCGTCGGCGGGGATTAGCTGCGAGCATTCCCGCTTCGAGTTGCGGGC
GGCGCGGGAGGCAGAGTGCGAGGCCTAGCGGCAACCCCGTAGCCTCGCCTCGTGTCCGGCTTGAGGCCTA
GCGTGGTGTCCGCGCCGCCGCCGCGTGCTACTCCGGCCGCACTCTGGTCTTTTTTTTTTTTGTTGTTGTT
GCCCTGCTGCCTTCGATTGCCGTTCAGCAATAGGGGCTAACAAAGGGAGGGTGCGGGGCTTGCTCGCCCG
GAGCCCGGAGAGGTCATGGTTGGGGAGGAATGGAGGGACAGGAGTGGCGGCTGGGGCCCGCCCGCCTTCG
GAGCACATGTCCGACGCCACCTGGATGGGGCGAGGCCTGGGGTTTTTCCCGAAGCAACCAGGCTGGGGTT
AGCGTGCCGAGGCCATGTGGCCCCAGCACCCGGCACGATCTGGCTTGGCGGCGCCGCGTTGCCCTGCCTC
CCTAACTAGGGTGAGGCCATCCCGTCCGGCACCAGTTGCGTGCGTGGAAAGATGGCCGCTCCCGGGCCCT
GTTGCAAGGAGCTCAAAATGGAGGACGCGGCAGCCCGGTGGAGCGGGCGGGTGAGTCACCCACACAAAGG
AAGAGGGCCTGGTCCCTCACCGGCTGCTGCTTCCTGTGACCCCGTGGTCCTATCGGCCGCAATAGTCACC
TCGGGCTTTTGAGCACGGCTAGTCGCGGCGGGGGGAGGGGATGTAATGGCGTTGGAGTTTGTTCACATTT
GGTGGGTGGAGACTAGTCAGGCCAGCCTGGCGCTGGAAGTCATTTTTGGAATTTGTCCCCTTGAGTTTTG
AGCGGAGCTAATTCTCGGGCTTCTTAGCGGTTCAAAGGTATCTTTTAAACCCTTTTTTAGGTGTTGTGAA
AACCACCGCTAATTCAAAGCAACCGGTGATATCAAAGATCTATGGACTACAAGGACGACGATGACAAGCC
CAAGAAAAAGCGCAAGGTCTCTAGACCCGGGGAGCGCCCCTTCCAGTGTCGCATTTGCATGCGGAACTTT
TCGACTGGTCAAAGATTGAGAATTCATACCCGTACTCATACCGGTGAAAAACCGTTTCAGTGTCGGATCT
GTATGCGAAATTTCTCCCAAAATCAAAATTTGGCTAGACATCTACGTACGCACACCGGCGAGAAGCCATT
CCAATGCCGAATATGCATGCGCAACTTCAGTGATAAATCTGTTTTGGCTAGACACCTAAAAACCCACCTG
AGAGGATCCGGGCGCGCCGACGCGCTGGACGATTTCGATCTCGACATGCTGGGTTCTGATGCCCTCGATG
ACTTTGACCTGGATATGTTGGGAAGCGACGCATTGGATGACTTTGATCTGGACATGCTCGGCTCCGATGC
TCTGGACGATTTCGATCTCGATATGTTAATTAATTGTTAAGCTAGCTGGCCAGACATGATAAGATACATT
GATGAGTTTGGACAAACCACAACTAGAATGCAGTGAAAAAAATGCTTTATTTGTGAAATTTGTGATGCTA
TTGCTTTATTTGTAACCATTATAAGCTGCAATAAACAAGTTAACAACAACAATTGCATTCATTTTATGTT
TCAGGTTCAGGGGGAGGTGTGGGAGGTTTTTTAAAGCAAGTAAAACCTCTACAAATGTGGTATGGAAATG
TTAATTAACTAGCCATGACCAAAATCCCTTAACGTGAGTTTTCGTTCCACTGAGCGTCAGACCCCGTAGA
AAAGATCAAAGGATCTTCTTGAGATCCTTTTTTTCTGCGCGTAATCTGCTGCTTGCAAACAAAAAAACCA
CCGCTACCAGCGGTGGTTTGTTTGCCGGATCAAGAGCTACCAACTCTTTTTCCGAAGGTAACTGGCTTCA
GCAGAGCGCAGATACCAAATACTGTTCTTCTAGTGTAGCCGTAGTTAGGCCACCACTTCAAGAACTCTGT
AGCACCGCCTACATACCTCGCTCTGCTAATCCTGTTACCAGTGGCTGCTGCCAGTGGCGATAAGTCGTGT
CTTACCGGGTTGGACTCAAGACGATAGTTACCGGATAAGGCGCAGCGGTCGGGCTGAACGGGGGGTTCGT
GCACACAGCCCAGCTTGGAGCGAACGACCTACACCGAACTGAGATACCTACAGCGTGAGCTATGAGAAAG
CGCCACGCTTCCCGAAGGGAGAAAGGCGGACAGGTATCCGGTAAGCGGCAGGGTCGGAACAGGAGAGCGC
ACGAGGGAGCTTCCAGGGGGAAACGCCTGGTATCTTTATAGTCCTGTCGGGTTTCGCCACCTCTGACTTG
AGCGTCGATTTTTGTGATGCTCGTCAGGGGGGCGGAGCCTATGGAAAAACGCCAGCAACGCGGCCTTTTT
ACGGTTCCTGGCCTTTTGCTGGCCTTTTGCTCACATGTTCTTAATTAACCTGCAGGCGTTACATAACTTA
CGGTAAATGGCCCGCCTGGCTGACCGCCCAACGACCCCCGCCCATTGACGTCAATAATGACGTATGTTCC
CATAGTAACGCCAATAGGGACTTTCCATTGACGTCAATGGGTGGAGTATTTACGGTAAACTGCCCACTTG
GCAGTACATCAAGTGTATCATATGCCAAGTACGCCCCCTATTGACGTCAATGACGGTAAATGGCCCGCCT
GGCATTATGCCCAGTACATGACCTTATGGGACTTTCCTACTTGGCAGTACATCTACGTATTAGTCATCGC
TATTACCATGATGATGCGGTTTTGGCAGTACATCAATGGGCGTGGATAGCGGTTTGACTCACGGGGATTT
CCAAGTCTCCACCCCATTGACGTCAATGGGAGTTTGTTTTGACTAGTGGAGCCGAGAGTAATTCATACAA
AAGGAGGGATCGCCTTCGCAAGGGGAGAGCCCAGGGACCGTCCCTAAATTCTCACAGACCCAAATCCCTG
TAGCCGCCCCACGACAGCGCGAGGAGCATGCGCCCAGGGCTGAGCGCGGGTAGATCAGAGCACACAAGCT
CACAGTCCCCGGCGGTGGGGGGAGGGGCGCGCTGAGCGGGGGCCAGGGAGCTGGCGCGGGGCAAACTGGG
AAAGTGGTGTCGTGTGCTGGCTCCGCCCTCTTCCCGAGGGTGGGGGAGAACGGTATATAAGTGCGGTAGT
CGCCTTGGACGTTCTTTTTCGCAACGGGTTTGCCGTCAGAACGCAGGTGAGTGGCGGGTGTGGCTTCCGC
GGGCCCCGGAGCTGGAGCCCTGCTCTGAGCGGGCCGGGCTGATATGCGAGTGTCGTCCGCAGGGTTTAGC
TGTGAGCATTCCCACTTCGAGTGGCGGGCGGTGCGGGGGTGAGAGTGCGAGGCCTAGCGGCAACCCCGTA
GCCTCGCCTCGTGTCCGGCTTGAGGCCTAGCGTGGTGTCCGCCGCCGCGTGCCACTCCGGCCGCACTATG
CGTTTTTTGTCCTTGCTGCCCTCGATTGCCTTCCAGCAGCATGGGCTAACAAAGGGAGGGTGTGGGGCTC
ACTCTTAAGGAGCCCATGAAGCTTACGTTGGATAGGAATGGAAGGGCAGGAGGGGCGACTGGGGCCCGCC
CGCCTTCGGAGCACATGTCCGACGCCACCTGGATGGGGCGAGGCCTGTGGCTTTCCGAAGCAATCGGGCG
TGAGTTTAGCCTACCTGGGCCATGTGGCCCTAGCACTGGGCACGGTCTGGCCTGGCGGTGCCGCGTTCCC
TTGCCTCCCAACAAGGGTGAGGCCGTCCCGCCCGGCACCAGTTGCTTGCGCGGAAAGATGGCCGCTCCCG
GGGCCCTGTTGCAAGGAGCTCAAAATGGAGGACGCGGCAGCCCGGTGGAGCGGGCGGGTGAGTCACCCAC
ACAAAGGAAGAGGGCCTTGCCCCTCGCCGGCCGCTGCTTCCTGTGACCCCGTGGTCTATCGGCCGCATAG
TCACCTCGGGCTTCTCTTGAGCACCGCTCGTCGCGGCGGGGGGAGGGGATCTAATGGCGTTGGAGTTTGT
TCACATTTGGTGGGTGGAGACTAGTCAGGCCAGCCTGGCGCTGGAAGTCATTCTTGGAATTTGCCCCTTT
GAGTTTGGAGCGAGGCTAATTCTCAAGCCTCTTAGCGGTTCAAAGGTATTTTCTAAACCCGTTTCCAGGT
GTTGTGAAAGCCACCGCTAATTCAAAGCAATCCGGAGTATACATGGTGAGCAAGGGCGAGGAGGATAACA
TGGCCATCATCAAGGAGTTCATGCGCTTCAAGGTGCACATGGAGGGCTCCGTGAACGGCCACGAGTTCGA
GATCGAGGGCGAGGGCGAGGGCCGCCCCTACGAGGGCACCCAGACCGCCAAGCTGAAGGTGACCAAGGGT
GGCCCCCTGCCCTTCGCCTGGGACATCCTGTCCCCTCAGTTCATGTACGGCTCCAAGGCCTACGTGAAGC
ACCCCGCCGACATCCCCGACTACTTGAAGCTGTCCTTCCCCGAGGGCTTCAAGTGGGAGCGCGTGATGAA
CTTCGAGGACGGCGGCGTGGTGACCGTGACCCAGGACTCCTCCCTGCAGGACGGCGAGTTCATCTACAAG
GTGAAGCTGCGCGGCACCAACTTCCCCTCCGACGGCCCCGTAATGCAGAAGAAGACCATGGGCTGGCAGG
CCTCCTCCGAGCGGATGTACCCCGAGGACGGCGCCCTGAAGGGCGAGATCAAGCAGAGGCTGAAGCTGAA
GGACGGCGGCCACTACGACGCTGAGGTCAAGACCACCTACAAGGCCAAGAAGCCCGTGCAGCTGCCCGGC
GCCTACAACGTCAACATCAAGTTGGACATCACCTCCCACAACGAGGACTACACCATCGTGGAACAGTACG
AACGCGCCGAGGGCCGCCACTCCACCGGCGGCATGGACGAGCTGTACAAGTAACCTAGGAGCAGGTTTCC
CCAATGACACAAAACGTGCAACTTGAAACTCCGCCTGGTCTTTCCAGGTCTAGAGGGGTAACACTTTGTA
CTGCGTTTGGCTCCACGCTCGATCCACTGGCGAGTGTTAGTAACAGCACTGTTGCTTCGTAGCGGAGCAT
GACGGCCGTGGGAACTCCTCCTTGGTAACAAGGACCCACGGGGCCAAAAGCCACGCCCACACGGGCCCGT
CATGTGTGCAACCCCAGCACGGCGACTTTACTGCGAAACCCACTTTAAAGTGACATTGAAACTGGTACCC
ACACACTGGTGACAGGCTAAGGATGCCCTTCAGGTACCCCGAGGTAACACGCGACACTCGGGATCTGAGA
AGGGGACTGGGGCTTCTATAAAAGCGCTCGGTTTAAAAAGCTTCTATGCCTGAATAGGTGACCGGAGGTC
GGCACCTTTCCTTTGCAATTACTGACCCTATGAATACACTGACTGTTTGACAATTAATCATCGGCATAGT
ATATCGGCATAGTATAATACGACTCACTATAGGAGGGCCACCATGATTGAACAAGATGGATTGCACGCAG
GTTCTCCGGCCGCTTGGGTGGAGAGGCTATTCGGCTATGACTGGGCACAACAGACAATCGGCTGCTCTGA
TGCCGCCGTGTTCCGGCTGTCAGCGCAGGGGCGCCCGGTTCTTTTTGTCAAGACCGACCTGTCCGGTGCC
CTGAATGAACTGCAAGACGAGGCAGCGCGGCTATCGTGGCTGGCCACGACGGGCGTTCCTTGCGCAGCTG
TGCTCGACGTTGTCACTGAAGCGGGAAGGGACTGGCTGCTATTGGGCGAAGTGCCGGGGCAGGATCTCCT
GTCATCTCACCTTGCTCCTGCCGAGAAAGTATCCATCATGGCTGATGCAATGCGGCGGCTGCATACGCTT
GATCCGGCTACCTGCCCATTCGACCACCAAGCGAAACATCGCATCGAGCGAGCACGTACTCGGATGGAAG
CCGGTCTTGTCGATCAGGATGATCTGGACGAAGAGCATCAGGGGCTCGCGCCAGCCGAACTGTTCGCCAG
GCTCAAGGCGAGCATGCCCGACGGCGAGGATCTCGTCGTGACACATGGCGATGCCTGCTTGCCGAATATC
ATGGTGGAAAATGGCCGCTTTTCTGGATTCATCGACTGTGGCCGGCTGGGTGTGGCGGACCGCTATCAGG
ACATAGCGTTGGCTACCCGTGATATTGCTGAAGAGCTTGGCGGCGAATGGGCTGACCGCTTCCTCGTGCT
TTACGGTATCGCCGCTCCCGATTCGCAGCGCATCGCCTTCTATCGCCTTCTTGACGAGTTCTTCTGAGCG
GGACTCTGGGGTTCGAAATGACCGACCAAGCGAATTCGCTAGGATTATCCCTAATACCTGCCACCCCACT
CTTAATCAGTGGTGGAAGAACGGTCTCAGAACTGTTTGTTTCAATTGGCCATTTAAGTTTAGTAGTAAAA
GACTGGTTAATGATAACAATGCATCGTAAAACCTTCAGAAGGAAAGGAGAATGTTTTGTGGACCACTTTG
GTTTTCTTTTTTGCGTGTGGCAGTTTTAAGTTATTAGTTTTTAAAATCAGTACTTTTTAATGGAAACAAC
TTGACCAAAAATTTGTCACAGAATTTTGAGACCCATTAAAAAAGTTAAATGAGAAACCTGTGTGTTCCTT
TGGTCAACACCGAGACATTTAGGTGAAAGACATCTAATTCTGGTTTTACGAATCTGGAAACTTCTTGAAA
ATGTAATTCTTGAGTTAACACTTCTGGGTGGAGAATAGGGTTGTTTTCCCCCCACATAATTGGAAGGGGA
AGGAATATCATTTAAAGCTATGGGAGGGTTGCTTTGATTACAACACTGGAGAGAAATGCAGCATGTTGCT
GATTGCCTGTCACTAAAACAGGCCAAAAACTGAGTCCTTGGGTTGCATAGAAAGCTG
Features (pLannotate 1.2.2; 15 found; start..end, strand, type, name):
     51..242     +  promoter       SV40 promoter (fragment): SV40 enhancer and early promoter
    429..1562    +  promoter       mEF-1α promoter (fragment): strong constitutive promoter for mouse elongation factor EF-1α
   1588..1608    +  CDS            FLAG (fragment): FLAG® epitope tag, followed by an enterokinase cleavage site
   1909..2058    +  CDS            VP64: tetrameric repeat of the minimal activation domain of herpes simplex virus VP16 (Beerli et al., 1998)
   2090..2211    -  polyA_signal   SV40 poly(A) signal: SV40 polyadenylation signal
   2234..2305    -  CDS            large T antigen (fragment): large T antigen from SV40 (simian virus 40)
   2399..2987    +  rep_origin     ori: high-copy-number ColE1/pMB1/pBR322/pUC origin of replication
   3067..3370    +  enhancer       CMV enhancer: human cytomegalovirus immediate early enhancer
   3372..3471    +  promoter       CMV promoter (fragment): human cytomegalovirus (CMV) immediate early promoter
   4803..5512    +  CDS            mCherry (fragment): monomeric derivative of DsRed fluorescent protein (Shaner et al., 2004) mammalian codon-optimized
   5520..5964    +  misc_feature   FMDV IRES: internal ribosome entry site (IRES) of the foot-and-mouth disease virus
   5997..6015    +  promoter       tac promoter (fragment): strong E. coli promoter; hybrid between the trp and lac UV5 promoters
   6035..6053    +  promoter       T7 promoter: promoter for bacteriophage T7 RNA polymerase
   6063..6857    +  CDS            NeoR/KanR: aminoglycoside phosphotransferase from Tn5; aph(3')-II (or nptII); confers resistance to neomycin, kanamycin, and G418 (Geneticin®)
   6904..7476    +  polyA_signal   EF-1α poly(A) signal: human EF-1α polyadenylation signal
