[The description below was written by a language model from this plasmid's Addgene catalogue record and pLannotate feature annotations shown in this document.]
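Description:
pVITRO1-SS-115 is a 7.5 kb mammalian expression plasmid built on the InvivoGen pVITRO1-neo-mcs backbone, a dual-cassette vector that lets two genes be expressed from one plasmid. It replicates in E. coli at high copy from a ColE1/pUC-type origin. A single Tn5 NeoR/KanR (aminoglycoside phosphotransferase) gene serves both hosts: short bacterial promoter elements annotated just upstream of it support kanamycin selection in bacteria, while in mammalian cells it confers G418 resistance.

The first cassette carries the effector. A mouse EF-1α promoter, preceded by an SV40 enhancer fragment, drives a synthetic zinc-finger transcription factor recorded as ZF2-VP64. This consists of an N-terminal FLAG epitope and nuclear localisation signal, a zinc-finger DNA-binding domain (ZF2, which lies in the unannotated stretch between the FLAG and VP64 features), and the VP64 tetrameric VP16 activation domain, ending at an SV40 polyadenylation signal.

The second cassette begins with a CMV enhancer and a promoter fragment. More than 1 kb of unannotated sequence follows, so the full identity of the promoter driving this unit is not resolved by the feature table. This cassette expresses mCherry, followed by an FMDV IRES that allows the NeoR/KanR gene to be translated from the same transcript, and it ends at an EF-1α polyadenylation signal. Red fluorescence and drug resistance are therefore linked to the same transcription unit.

The stated purpose is a ZF2 transcription factor with an mCherry marker. The plasmid delivers a constitutively expressed synthetic activator whose transfected or stably selected cells can be identified by fluorescence. It was made in work on DNA sense-and-respond protein modules for mammalian cells. The DNA target sequence of ZF2 is not given in the record.
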