Addgene plasmid #68730: pVITRO1-SS-115
Purpose: ZF2-TF with mCherry marker
Depositing lab: James Collins. Depositing organization: Massachusetts Institute of Technology. Publication: DNA sense-and-respond protein modules for mammalian cells. Slomovic S, Collins JJ. Nat Methods. 2015 Sep 21. doi: 10.1038/nmeth.3585. PubMed 26389572.
Backbone
  Vector backbone: pVITRO1-NEO-MCS
  Backbone manufacturer: invivogen
  Backbone size w/o insert (bp): 6295
  Total vector size (bp): 7477
  Vector type: Mammalian Expression
  Selectable markers: Neomycin (select with G418)
Growth in bacteria
  Bacterial resistance: Kanamycin, 50 μg/mL
  Growth temperature: 37°C
  Growth strain: DH5alpha
  Copy number: High Copy
Gene/Insert 1
  Gene/Insert name: ZF2-VP64
  Species: Synthetic
  Insert size (bp): 486
  Tag / fusion protein: FLAG (N terminal on insert); NLS (N terminal on insert)
Gene/Insert 2
  Gene/Insert name: mCherry
  Species: Synthetic
  Insert size (bp): 708
Terms and licenses: Academic/Nonprofit Terms; Industry Terms: Not Available to Industry
How to cite: pVITRO1-SS-115 was a gift from James Collins (Addgene plasmid # 68730 ; http://n2t.net/addgene:68730 ; RRID:Addgene_68730)
