>Addgene plasmid #68730 | pVITRO1-SS-115 | addgene partial sequence | sequence record 124807 | EBV-rev 5'-GTGGTTTGTCCAAACTCATC-3'
TAGCTTAACAATTAATTAACATATCGAGATCGAAATCGTCCAGAGCATCGGAGCCGAGCATGTCCAGATC
AAAGTCATCCAATGCGTCGCTTCCCAACATATCCAGGTCAAAGTCATCGAGGGCATCAGAACCCAGCATG
TCGAGATCGAAATCGTCCAGCGCGTCGGCGCGCCCGGATCCTCTCAGGTGGGTTTTTAGGTGTCTAGCCA
AAACAGATTTATCACTGAAGTTGCGCATGCATATTCGGCATTGGAATGGCTTCTCGCCGGTGTGCGTACG
TAGATGTCTAGCCAAATTTTGATTTTGGGAGAAATTTCGCATACAGATCCGACACTGAAACGGTTTTTCA
CCGGTATGAGTACGGGTATGAATTCTCAATCTTTGACCAGTCGAAAAGTTCCGCATGCAAATGCGACACT
GGAAGGGGCGCTCCCCGGGTCTAGAGACCTTGCGCTTTTTCTTGGGCTTGTCATCGTCGTCCTTGTAGTC
CATAGATCTTTGATATCACCGGTTGCTTTGAATTAGCGGTGGTTTTCACAACACCTAAAAAAGGGTTTAA
AAGATACCTTTGAACCGCTAAGAAGCCCGAGAATTAGCTCCGCTCAAAACTCAAGGGGACAAATTCCAAA
AATGACTTCCAGCGCCAGGCTGGCCTGACTAGTCTCCACCCACCAAATGTGAACAAACTCCAACGCCATT
ACATCCCCTCCCCCCGCCGCGACTAGCCGTGCTCAAAAGCCCGAGGTGACTATTGCGGCCGATAGGACCA
CGGGGTCACAGGAAGCAGCAGCCGGTGAGGGACCAGGCCCTCTTCCTTTGTGTGGGTGACTCACCCGCCC
GCTCCACCGGGCTGCCGCGTCCTCCATTTTGAGCTCC
