>Addgene plasmid #68730 | pVITRO1-SS-115 | addgene partial sequence | sequence record 124808 | FMDV-IRES-R 5'-CTCCGCTACGAAGCAACAGT-3'
GAGCGTGGAGCCAAACGCAGTACAAAGTGTTACCCCTCTAGACCTGGAAAGACCAGGCGGAGTTTCAAGT
TGCACGTTTTGTGTCATTGGGGAAACCTGCTCCTAGGTTACTTGTACAGCTCGTCCATGCCGCCGGTGGA
GTGGCGGCCCTCGGCGCGTTCGTACTGTTCCACGATGGTGTAGTCCTCGTTGTGGGAGGTGATGTCCAAC
TTGATGTTGACGTTGTAGGCGCCGGGCAGCTGCACGGGCTTCTTGGCCTTGTAGGTGGTCTTGACCTCAG
CGTCGTAGTGGCCGCCGTCCTTCAGCTTCAGCCTCTGCTTGATCTCGCCCTTCAGGGCGCCGTCCTCGGG
GTACATCCGCTCGGAGGAGGCCTGCCAGCCCATGGTCTTCTTCTGCATTACGGGGCCGTCGGAGGGGAAG
TTGGTGCCGCGCAGCTTCACCTTGTAGATGAACTCGCCGTCCTGCAGGGAGGAGTCCTGGGTCACGGTCA
CCACGCCGCCGTCCTCGAAGTTCATCACGCGCTCCCACTTGAAGCCCTCGGGGAAGGACAGCTTCAAGTA
GTCGGGGATGTCGGCGGGGTGCTTCACGTAGGCCTTGGAGCCGTACATGAACTGAGGGGACAGGATGTCC
CAGGCGAAGGGCAGGGGGCCACCCTTGGTCACCTTCAGCTTGGCGGTCTGGGTGCCCTCGTAGGGGCGGC
CCTCGCCCTCGCCCTCGATCTCGAACTCGTGGCCGTTCACGGAGCCCTCCATGTGCACCTTGAAGCGCAT
GAACTCCTTGATGATGG
